Addgene plasmid #126575: pBEAST2-sfGFP
Purpose: Strong constitutive expression of super-folder GFP for cell-free expression
Depositing lab: Jerome Bonnet. Depositing organization: CNRS UMR 5048, INSERM U1054, Centre de Biochimie Structurale. Publication: Plug-and-play metabolic transducers expand the chemical detection space of cell-free biosensors. Voyvodic PL, Pandi A, Koch M, Conejero I, Valjent E, Courtet P, Renard E, Faulon JL, Bonnet J. Nat Commun. 2019 Apr 12;10(1):1697. doi: 10.1038/s41467-019-09722-9. PubMed 30979906.
Backbone
  Vector backbone: pBEST-OR2-OR1-Pr-UTR1-deGFP-T500
  Modifications to backbone: Two 40bp spacers were added to the each end of the insert to facilitate Gibson assembly cloning into more complex constructs. Upstream and downstream terminators (B0014 and T500, respectively) were flanked by two 40bp spacers. The OR2-OR1-Pr promoter and UTR were conserved, but deGFP was replaced by sfGFP.
  Vector type: Synthetic Biology ; Cell-Free Protein Synthesis
Growth in bacteria
  Bacterial resistance: Ampicillin, 100 μg/mL
  Growth temperature: 30°C
  Growth strain: KL740+
  Copy number: High Copy
Gene/Insert
  Gene/Insert name: sfGFP
  Species: Synthetic
  Insert size (bp): 720
Terms and licenses: Academic/Nonprofit Terms; Industry Terms: Not Available to Industry
Depositor comments: The terminator B0015 from the pBEAST-sfGFP plasmid in the publication was replaced by T500 as the original strain was found to exhibit some recombination events.
How to cite: pBEAST2-sfGFP was a gift from Jerome Bonnet (Addgene plasmid # 126575 ; http://n2t.net/addgene:126575 ; RRID:Addgene_126575)
