[The description below was written by a language model from this plasmid's Addgene catalogue record and pLannotate feature annotations shown in this document.]
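Description:
pBEAST2-sfGFP is a 3.6 kb, high-copy bacterial plasmid built for synthetic biology and cell-free protein synthesis, where it gives strong constitutive expression of superfolder GFP. It derives from pBEST-OR2-OR1-Pr-UTR1-deGFP-T500. It is propagated in E. coli from a ColE1/pUC-type origin and selected with ampicillin through a bla (β-lactamase) cassette driven by its own promoter. The annotation also picks up short fragments of a tetracycline resistance gene and of the phage lambda O replication protein. These are partial and appear to be remnants carried over from the backbone rather than functional elements.

The expression unit keeps the parental OR2-OR1-Pr promoter, a lambda-derived promoter, and its UTR, which the feature table annotates as the efficient ribosome binding site from phage T7 gene 10. The promoter itself was not detected by the automated annotation. The original deGFP reporter was replaced by the roughly 720 bp synthetic sfGFP coding sequence, a GFP variant noted for robust folding. The cassette is insulated by an upstream terminator, B0014, in the region where the table flags a T7Te terminator, and by a downstream T500 terminator. Two 40 bp spacers flank the whole unit so it can be moved by Gibson assembly into more complex constructs. According to the depositor, this version differs from the published pBEAST-sfGFP in that its B0015 terminator was replaced by T500, because the original showed recombination events. The plasmid serves as a bright constitutive reporter and as a modular starting scaffold for cell-free biosensor circuits.
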