Features (pLannotate 1.2.2; 8 found; start..end, strand, type, name):
    148..175     +  terminator     T7Te terminator: phage T7 early transcription terminator
    343..365     +  RBS            RBS: efficient ribosome binding site from bacteriophage T7 gene 10 (Olins and Rangwala, 1989)
    370..1083    +  CDS            superfolder GFP: GFP variant that folds robustly even when fused to poorly folded proteins (Pédelacq et al., 2006)
   1286..1417    +  CDS            TcR (fragment): tetracycline efflux protein; tet; confers resistance to tetracycline
   1597..2185    -  rep_origin     ori: high-copy-number ColE1/pMB1/pBR322/pUC origin of replication
   2356..3216    -  CDS            AmpR: β-lactamase; bla; confers resistance to ampicillin, carbenicillin, and related antibiotics
   3217..3321    -  promoter       AmpR promoter: bla
   3423..60      +  CDS            O (fragment) (across the origin): VRPO_LAMBD - Protein inferred from homology: Swiss-Prot protein existence level 3. Necessary for the bidirectional replication of DNA. It interacts with the ori (origin of replication) region of the genome during the initiation of replication. From Escherichia phage lambda (Bacteriophage lambda).
>Addgene plasmid #126575 | pBEAST2-sfGFP | addgene full sequence | sequence record 247142 | Addgene NGS Result
CGCCTGATGCGTGAACGTGACGGACGTAACCACCGCGACATGTGTGTGCTGTTCCGCTGGCTCGGATACC
CTTACTCTGTTGAAAACGAATAGATAGGTTAAGGAACGGTTATTTCTGCGTAGATCTATCTTACACAGCA
TCACACTGGCTCACCTTCGGGTGGGCCTTTCTGCGTTTATATACTAGAGAGAGAATATAAAAAGCCAGAT
TATTAATCCGGCTTTTTTATTATTTAGGCAACTGAAACGATTCGGATCCTGTATTACTATTCTTATGAGC
TAACACCGTGCGTGTTGACAATTTTACCTCTGGCGGTGATAATGGTTGCAGCTAGCAATAATTTTGTTTA
ACTTTAAGAAGGAGATATAATGCGTAAAGGCGAAGAGCTGTTCACTGGTGTCGTCCCTATTCTGGTGGAA
CTGGATGGTGATGTCAACGGTCATAAGTTTTCCGTGCGTGGCGAGGGTGAAGGTGACGCAACTAATGGTA
AACTGACGCTGAAGTTCATCTGTACTACTGGTAAACTGCCGGTACCTTGGCCGACTCTGGTAACGACGCT
GACTTATGGTGTTCAGTGCTTTGCTCGTTATCCGGACCATATGAAGCAGCATGACTTCTTCAAGTCCGCC
ATGCCGGAAGGCTATGTGCAGGAACGCACGATTTCCTTTAAGGATGACGGCACGTACAAAACGCGTGCGG
AAGTGAAATTTGAAGGCGATACCCTGGTAAACCGCATTGAGCTGAAAGGCATTGACTTTAAAGAAGACGG
CAATATCCTGGGCCATAAGCTGGAATACAATTTTAACAGCCACAATGTTTACATCACCGCCGATAAACAA
AAAAATGGCATTAAAGCGAATTTTAAAATTCGCCACAACGTGGAGGATGGCAGCGTGCAGCTGGCTGATC
ACTACCAGCAAAACACTCCAATCGGTGATGGTCCTGTTCTGCTGCCAGACAATCACTATCTGAGCACGCA
AAGCGTTCTGTCTAAAGATCCGAACGAGAAACGCGATCATATGGTTCTGCTGGAGTTCGTAACCGCAGCG
GGCATCACGCATGGTATGGATGAACTGTACAAATGATGAACTTTATCTGAGAATAGTCAATCTTCGGAAA
TCCCAGGTGGCATGCTAAAAGTCTCGTAAAGCGTTCTATCAATAACCCGTTGGTGCAAAGCCCGCCGAAA
GGCGGGCTTTTCTGTCCGTCTCAGAATCGGCCGTGAACAATAAAATAGTTTCGGTATTATTGACCACTTC
CGAGTAGAATCGTGCTTCAGTAAGAGTCGACCGATGCCCTTGAGAGCCTTCAACCCAGTCAGCTCCTTCC
GGTGGGCGCGGGGCATGACTATCGTCGCCGCACTTATGACTGTCTTCTTTATCATGCAACTCGTAGGACA
GGTGCCGGCAGCGCTCTTCCGCTTCCTCGCTCACTGACTCGCTGCGCTCGGTCGTTCGGCTGCGGCGAGC
GGTATCAGCTCACTCAAAGGCGGTAATACGGTTATCCACAGAATCAGGGGATAACGCAGGAAAGAACATG
TGAGCAAAAGGCCAGCAAAAGGCCAGGAACCGTAAAAAGGCCGCGTTGCTGGCGTTTTTCCATAGGCTCC
GCCCCCCTGACGAGCATCACAAAAATCGACGCTCAAGTCAGAGGTGGCGAAACCCGACAGGACTATAAAG
ATACCAGGCGTTTCCCCCTGGAAGCTCCCTCGTGCGCTCTCCTGTTCCGACCCTGCCGCTTACCGGATAC
CTGTCCGCCTTTCTCCCTTCGGGAAGCGTGGCGCTTTCTCATAGCTCACGCTGTAGGTATCTCAGTTCGG
TGTAGGTCGTTCGCTCCAAGCTGGGCTGTGTGCACGAACCCCCCGTTCAGCCCGACCGCTGCGCCTTATC
CGGTAACTATCGTCTTGAGTCCAACCCGGTAAGACACGACTTATCGCCACTGGCAGCAGCCACTGGTAAC
AGGATTAGCAGAGCGAGGTATGTAGGCGGTGCTACAGAGTTCTTGAAGTGGTGGCCTAACTACGGCTACA
CTAGAAGAACAGTATTTGGTATCTGCGCTCTGCTGAAGCCAGTTACCTTCGGAAAAAGAGTTGGTAGCTC
TTGATCCGGCAAACAAACCACCGCTGGTAGCGGTGGTTTTTTTGTTTGCAAGCAGCAGATTACGCGCAGA
AAAAAAGGATCTCAAGAAGATCCTTTGATCTTTTCTACGGGGTCTGACGCTCAGTGGAACGAAAACTCAC
GTTAAGGGATTTTGGTCATGAGATTATCAAAAAGGATCTTCACCTAGATCCTTTTAAATTAAAAATGAAG
TTTTAAATCAATCTAAAGTATATATGAGTAAACTTGGTCTGACAGTTACCAATGCTTAATCAGTGAGGCA
CCTATCTCAGCGATCTGTCTATTTCGTTCATCCATAGTTGCCTGACTCCCCGTCGTGTAGATAACTACGA
TACGGGAGGGCTTACCATCTGGCCCCAGTGCTGCAATGATACCGCGAGACCCACGCTCACCGGCTCCAGA
TTTATCAGCAATAAACCAGCCAGCCGGAAGGGCCGAGCGCAGAAGTGGTCCTGCAACTTTATCCGCCTCC
ATCCAGTCTATTAATTGTTGCCGGGAAGCTAGAGTAAGTAGTTCGCCAGTTAATAGTTTGCGCAACGTTG
TTGCCATTGCTACAGGCATCGTGGTGTCACGCTCGTCGTTTGGTATGGCTTCATTCAGCTCCGGTTCCCA
ACGATCAAGGCGAGTTACATGATCCCCCATGTTGTGCAAAAAAGCGGTTAGCTCCTTCGGTCCTCCGATC
GTTGTCAGAAGTAAGTTGGCCGCAGTGTTATCACTCATGGTTATGGCAGCACTGCATAATTCTCTTACTG
TCATGCCATCCGTAAGATGCTTTTCTGTGACTGGTGAGTACTCAACCAAGTCATTCTGAGAATAGTGTAT
GCGGCGACCGAGTTGCTCTTGCCCGGCGTCAACACGGGATAATACCGCGCCACATAGCAGAACTTTAAAA
GTGCTCATCATTGGAAAACGTTCTTCGGGGCGAAAACTCTCAAGGATCTTACCGCTGTTGAGATCCAGTT
CGATGTAACCCACTCGTGCACCCAACTGATCTTCAGCATCTTTTACTTTCACCAGCGTTTCTGGGTGAGC
AAAAACAGGAAGGCAAAATGCCGCAAAAAAGGGAATAAGGGCGACACGGAAATGTTGAATACTCATACTC
TTCCTTTTTCAATATTATTGAAGCATTTATCAGGGTTATTGTCTCATGAGCGGATACATATTTGAATGTA
TTTAGAAAAATAAACAAATAGGGGTTCCGCGCACATTTCCCCGAAAAGTGCCACCTGACGTCTAAGAAAC
CATTATTATCATGACATTAACCTATAAAAATAGGCGTATCACGAGGCCCTTTCGTCTTCAAGAATTCTGG
CGAATCCTCTGACCAGCCAGAAAACGACCTTTCTGTGGTGAAACCGGATGCTGCAATTCAGAGCGCCAGC
AAGTGGGGGACAGCAGAAGACCTGACCGCCGCAGAGTGGATGTTTGACATGGTGAAGACTATCGCACCAT
CAGCCAGAAAACCGAATTTTGCTGGGTGGGCTAACGATATC
